>Addgene plasmid #228658 | USUV strain Vienna 2001 NS2B-NS3 protease fusion with non cleavable linker | addgene full sequence | sequence record 461586 | Addgene NGS Result
AGAGGATCGAGATCTCGATCCCGCGAAATTAATACGACTCACTATAGGGGAATTGTGAGCGGATAACAAT
TCCCCTCTAGAAATAATTTTGTTTAACTTTAAGAAGGAGATATACATATGCACCATCATCATCATCATTC
TTCTGGTGCGAGCTGGAGTCACCCACAATTCGAGAAAGGTGGTGGCTCTGGTGGCGGTTCAGGCGGCTCC
GCCTGGTCCCATCCACAGTTTGAAAAGGGTTCTGGTGTAGATCTGGGTACCGAGAACCTGTACTTCCAAT
CCATGAGTACAGATCTGTGGTTGGAAAGAGCCGCAGATATCACTTGGGAGACAGACGCCGCAATAACAGG
AACTTCCCAACGTCTGGATGTCAAATTGGATGATGACGGTGATTTCCATTTAATTAACGATCCGGGGGTG
CCGTGGGCAGGGGGCGGCGGCTCTGGAGGAGGTGGAGGCGTATTTTGGGACACCCCAGCACCACGAACAT
ATCCGAAGGGCGATACATCACCGGGCGTTTATCGCATCATGAGCCGGTACATCCTGGGAACTTATCAGGC
CGGCGTCGGGGTGATGTATGAAGGCGTTCTTCACACTTTATGGCATACAACACGAGGGGCTGCGATAAGA
AGCGGCGAGGGCCGGCTTACACCTTACTGGGGGAGCGTAAAAGAAGATCGCATCACGTACGGGGGTCCGT
GGAAGTTTGATCGTAAATGGAACGGTTTAGACGACGTGCAACTTATAATAGTTGCGCCGGGGAAAGCTGC
GATAAACATACAGACGAAACCAGGCATTTTTAAGACTCCACAAGGTGAGATTGGAGCAGTTAGCCTGGAT
TACCCTGAAGGAACTTCAGGATCTCCAATCTTAGATAAAAATGGAGACATTGTAGGACTCTATGGTAATG
GAGTCATTTTAGGCAATGGTAGCTACGTTAGCGCAATTGTCCAGGGCGAGCGTGAAGAGGAGTAATGACT
CGAGCACCCGTCGACAAGCTTGCGGCCGCACTCGAGCACCACCACCACCACCACTGAGATCCGGCTGCTA
ACAAAGCCCGAAAGGAAGCTGAGTTGGCTGCTGCCACCGCTGAGCAATAACTAGCATAACCCCTTGGGGC
CTCTAAACGGGTCTTGAGGGGTTTTTTGCTGAAAGGAGGAACTATATCCGGATTGGCGAATGGG
[124 nt withheld, positions 1185-1308]
C
[91 nt withheld, positions 1310-1400]
A
[49 nt withheld, positions 1402-1450]
CCTTTGACGTTGGAGTCCACGTTCTTT
[37 nt withheld, positions 1478-1514]
ACCCTATCTCGGTCTATTCTTTTGATTTATAAGGGATTTTGCCGATTTCGGCCTATTGGTTAAAAAATGA
GCTGATTTAACAAAAATTTAACGCGAATTTTAACAAAATATTAACGCTTACAATTTAGGTGGCACTTTTC
GGGGAAATGTGCGCGGAACCCCTATTTGTTTATTTTTCTAAATACATTCAAATATGTATCCGCTCATGAA
TTAATTCTTAGAAAAACTCATCGAGCATCAAATGAAACTGCAATTTATTCATATCAGGATTATCAATACC
ATATTTTTGAAAAAGCCGTTTCTGTAATGAAGGAGAAAACTCACCGAGGCAGTTCCATAGGATGGCAAGA
TCCTGGTATCGGTCTGCTATTCCGACTCGTCCAACATCAATACAACCTATTAATTTCCCCTCGTCAAAAA
TAAGGTTATCAAGTGAGAAATCACCATGAGTGACGACTGAATCCGGTGAGAATGGCAAAAGTTTATGCAT
TTCTTTCCAGACTTGTTCAACAGGCCAGCCATTACGCTCGTCATCAAAATCACTCGCATCAACCAAACCG
TTATTCATTCGTGATTGCGCCTGAGCGAGACGAAATACGCGATCGCTGTTAAAAGGACAATTACAAACAG
GAATCGAATGCAACCGGCGCAGGAACACTGCCAGCGCATCAACAATATTTTCACCTGAATCAGGATATTC
TTCTAATACCTGGAATGCTGTTTTCCCGGGGATCGCAGTGGTGAGTAACCATGCATCATCAGGAGTACGG
ATAAAATGCTTGATGGTCGGAAGAGGCATAAATTCCGTCAGCCAGTTTAGTCTGACCATCTCATCTGTAA
CATCATTGGCAACGCTACCTTTGCCATGTTTCAGAAACAACTCTGGCGCATCGGGCTTCCCATACAATCG
ATAGATTGTCGCACCTGATTGCCCGACATTATCGCGAGCCCATTTATACCCATATAAATCAGCATCCATG
TTGGAATTTAATCGCGGCCTAGAGCAAGACGTTTCCCGTTGAATATGGCTCATAACACCCCTTGTATTAC
TGTTTATGTAAGCAGACAGTTTTATTGTTCATGACCAAAATCCCTTAACGTGAGTTTTCGTTCCACTGAG
CGTCAGACCCCGTAGAAAAGATCAAAGGATCTTCTTGAGATCCTTTTTTTCTGCGCGTAATCTGCTGCTT
GCAAACAAAAAAACCACCGCTACCAGCGGTGGTTTGTTTGCCGGATCAAGAGCTACCAACTCTTTTTCCG
AAGGTAACTGGCTTCAGCAGAGCGCAGATACCAAATACTGTCCTTCTAGTGTAGCCGTAGTTAGGCCACC
ACTTCAAGAACTCTGTAGCACCGCCTACATACCTCGCTCTGCTAATCCTGTTACCAGTGGCTGCTGCCAG
TGGCGATAAGTCGTGTCTTACCGGGTTGGACTCAAGACGATAGTTACCGGATAAGGCGCAGCGGTCGGGC
TGAACGGGGGGTTCGTGCACACAGCCCAGCTTGGAGCGAACGACCTACACCGAACTGAGATACCTACAGC
GTGAGCTATGAGAAAGCGCCACGCTTCCCGAAGGGAGAAAGGCGGACAGGTATCCGGTAAGCGGCAGGGT
CGGAACAGGAGAGCGCACGAGGGAGCTTCCAGGGGGAAACGCCTGGTATCTTTATAGTCCTGTCGGGTTT
CGCCACCTCTGACTTGAGCGTCGATTTTTGTGATGCTCGTCAGGGGGGCGGAGCCTATGGAAAAACGCCA
GCAACGCGGCCTTTTTACGGTTCCTGGCCTTTTGCTGGCCTTTTGCTCACATGTTCTTTCCTGCGTTATC
CCCTGATTCTGTGGATAACCGTATTACCGCCTTTGAGTGAGCTGATACCGCTCGCCGCAGCCGAACGACC
GAGCGCAGCGAGTCAGTGAGCGAGGAAGCGGAAGAGCGCCTGATGCGGTATTTTCTCCTTACGCATCTGT
GCGGTATTTCACACCGCAATGGTGCACTCTCAGTACAATCTGCTCTGATGCCGCATAGTTAAGCCAGTAT
ACACTCCGCTATCGCTACGTGACTGGGTCATGGCTGCGCCCCGACACCCGCCAACACCCGCTGACGCGCC
CTGACGGGCTTGTCTGCTCCCGGCATCCGCTTACAGACAAGCTGTGACCGTCTCCGGGAGCTGCATGTGT
CAGAGGTTTTCACCGTCATCACCGAAACGCGCGAGGCAGCTGCGGTAAAGCTCATCAGCGTGGTCGTGAA
GCGATTCACAGATGTCTGCCTGTTCATCCGCGTCCAGCTCGTTGAGTTTCTCCAGAAGCGTTAATGTCTG
GCTTCTGATAAAGCGGGCCATGTTAAGGGCGGTTTTTTCCTGTTTGGTCACTGATGCCTCCGTGTAAGGG
GGATTTCTGTTCATGGGGGTAATGATACCGATGAAACGAGAGAGGATGCTCACGATACGGGTTACTGATG
ATGAACATGCCCGGTTACTGGAACGTTGTGAGGGTAAACAACTGGCGGTATGGATGCGGCGGGACCAGAG
AAAAATCACTCAGGGTCAATGCCAGCGCTTCGTTAATACAGATGTAGGTGTTCCACAGGGTAGCCAGCAG
CATCCTGCGATGCAGATCCGGAACATAATGGTGCAGGGCGCTGACTTCCGCGTTTCCAGACTTTACGAAA
CACGGAAACCGAAGACCATTCATGTTGTTGCTCAGGTCGCAGACGTTTTGCAGCAGCAGTCGCTTCACGT
TCGCTCGCGTATCGGTGATTCATTCTGCTAACCAGTAAGGCAACCCCGCCAGCCTAGCCGGGTCCTCAAC
GACAGGAGCACGATCATGCGCACCCGTGGGGCCGCCATGCCGGCGATAATGGCCTGCTTCTCGCCGAAAC
GTTTGGTGGCGGGACCAGTGACGAAGGCTTGAGCGAGGGCGTGCAAGATTCCGAATACCGCAAGCGACAG
GCCGATCATCGTCGCGCTCCAGCGAAAGTGGTCCTCGCCGAAAATGACCCAGAGCGCTGCCGGCACCTGT
CCTACGAGTTGCATGATAAAGAAGACAGTCATAAGTGCGGCGACGATAGTCATGCCCCGCGCCCACCGGA
AGGAGCTGACTGGGTTGAAGGCTCTCAAGGGCATCGGTCGAGATCCCGGTGCCTAATGAGTGAGCTAACT
TACATTAATTGCGTTGCGCTCACTGCCCGCTTTCCAGTCGGGAAACCTGTCGTGCCAGCTGCATTAATGA
ATCGGCCAACGCGCGGGGAGAGGCGGTTTGCGTATTGGGCGCCAGGGTGGTTTTTCTTTTCACCAGTGAG
ACGGGCAACAGCTGATTGCCCTTCACCGCCTGGCCCTGAGAGAGTTGCAGCAAGCGGTCCACGCTGGTTT
GCCCCAGCAGGCGAAAATCCTGTTTGATGGTGGTTAACGGCGGGATATAACATGAGCTGTCTTCGGTATC
GTCGTATCCCACTACCGAGATATCCGCACCAACGCGCAGCCCGGACTCGGTAATGGCGCGCATTGCGCCC
AGCGCCATCTGATCGTTGGCAACCAGCATCGCAGTGGGAACGATGCCCTCATTCAGCATTTGCATGGTTT
GTTGAAAACCGGACATGGCACTCCAGTCGCCTTCCCGTTCCGCTATCGGCTGAATTTGATTGCGAGTGAG
ATATTTATGCCAGCCAGCCAGACGCAGACGCGCCGAGACAGAACTTAATGGGCCCGCTAACAGCGCGATT
TGCTGGTGACCCAATGCGACCAGATGCTCCACGCCCAGTCGCGTACCGTCTTCATGGGAGAAAATAATAC
TGTTGATGGGTGTCTGGTCAGAGACATCAAGAAATAACGCCGGAACATTAGTGCAGGCAGCTTCCACAGC
AATGGCATCCTGGTCATCCAGCGGATAGTTAATGATCAGCCCACTGACGCGTTGCGCGAGAAGATTGTGC
ACCGCCGCTTTACAGGCTTCGACGCCGCTTCGTTCTACCATCGACACCACCACGCTGGCACCCAGTTGAT
CGGCGCGAGATTTAATCGCCGCGACAATTTGCGACGGCGCGTGCAGGGCCAGACTGGAGGTGGCAACGCC
AATCAGCAACGACTGTTTGCCCGCCAGTTGTTGTGCCACGCGGTTGGGAATGTAATTCAGCTCCGCCATC
GCCGCTTCCACTTTTTCCCGCGTTTTCGCAGAAACGTGGCTGGCCTGGTTCACCACGCGGGAAACGGTCT
GATAAGAGACACCGGCATACTCTGCGACATCGTATAACGTTACTGGTTTCACATTCACCACCCTGAATTG
ACTCTCTTCCGGGCGCTATCATGCCATACCGCGAAAGGTTTTGCGCCATTCGATGGTGTCCGGGATCTCG
ACGCTCTCCCTTATGCGACTCCTGCATTAGGAAGCAGCCCAGTAGTAGGTTGAGGCCGTTGAGCACCGCC
GCCGCAAGGAATGGTGCATGCAAGGAGATGGCGCCCAACAGTCCCCCGGCCACGGGGCCTGCCACCATAC
CCACGCCGAAACAAGCGCTCATGAGCCCGAAGTGGCGAGCCCGATCTTCCCCATCGGTGATGTCGGCGAT
ATAGGCGCCAGCAACCGCACCTGTGGCGCCGGTGATGCCGGCCACGATGCGTCCGGCGT
Features (pLannotate 1.2.2; 19 found; start..end, strand, type, name):
     30..48      +  promoter       T7 promoter: promoter for bacteriophage T7 RNA polymerase
     49..73      +  protein_bind   lac operator: The lac repressor binds to the lac operator to inhibit transcription in E. coli. This inhibition can be relieved by adding lactose or isopropyl-β-D-thiogalactopyranoside (IPTG). lac repressor encoded by lacI
     88..110     +  RBS            RBS: efficient ribosome binding site from bacteriophage T7 gene 10 (Olins and Rangwala, 1989)
    286..972     +  CDS            POLG_USUV (fragment): Experimental evidence at protein level: Swiss-Prot protein existence level 1. [RNA-directed RNA polymerase NS5]: Replicates the viral (+) and (-) RNA genome, and performs the capping of genomes in the cytoplasm. NS5 methylates viral RNA cap at guanine N-7 and ribose 2'-O positions. Besides its role in RNA genome replication, also prevents the establishment of cellular antiviral state by blocking the interferon-alpha/beta (IFN-alpha/beta) signaling pathway. Inhibits host TYK2 and STAT2 phosphorylation, thereby preventing activation of JAK- STAT signaling pathway. From Usutu virus (USUV).
   1017..1034    +  CDS            9xHis (fragment): 9xHis affinity tag
   1044..1093    +  CDS            SET1 (fragment): solubility-enhancement tag derived from T7 phage gene 10B
   1101..1148    +  terminator     T7 terminator: transcription terminator for bacteriophage T7 RNA polymerase
   1185..1613    +  rep_origin     f1 ori (sequence partly withheld): f1 bacteriophage origin of replication; arrow indicates direction of (+) strand synthesis
   1666..1723    +  promoter       AmpR promoter (fragment): bla
   1732..2547    -  CDS            KanR: aminoglycoside phosphotransferase; aph(3')-Ia; confers resistance to kanamycin in bacteria or G418 (Geneticin®) in eukaryotes
   2669..3257    +  rep_origin     ori: high-copy-number ColE1/pMB1/pBR322/pUC origin of replication
   3443..3582    -  misc_feature   bom: basis of mobility region from pBR322
   3684..3875    -  CDS            rop: Rop protein, which maintains plasmids at low copy number; rop
   3892..4272    +  CDS            YPB1_ECOLX: Protein predicted: Swiss-Prot protein existence level 4. From Escherichia coli.
   4344..4635    -  CDS            TcR (fragment): tetracycline efflux protein; tet; confers resistance to tetracycline
   4650..4671    -  protein_bind   CAP binding site: CAP binding activates transcription in the presence of cAMP. E. coli catabolite activator protein
   4684..5766    -  CDS            lacI: lac repressor; lacI; The lac repressor binds to the lac operator to inhibit transcription in E. coli. This inhibition can be relieved by adding lactose or isopropyl-β-D-thiogalactopyranoside (IPTG).
   5767..5844    -  promoter       lacI promoter: lacI
   5852..8       -  CDS            TcR (fragment) (across the origin): tetracycline efflux protein; tet; confers resistance to tetracycline
