[The description below was written by a language model from this plasmid's Addgene catalogue record and pLannotate feature annotations shown in this document.]
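Description:
USUV strain Vienna 2001 NS2B-NS3 protease fusion with non cleavable linker is a bacterial expression plasmid of about 6.1 kb built on the pNIC-NHSTIIT-GG backbone, a pET-style vector adapted for Golden Gate cloning. It is propagated in E. coli under kanamycin selection (an aph(3')-Ia KanR cassette) and replicates from a ColE1/pMB1-type origin. The catalogue lists it as high copy, although the feature table also shows the pBR322-derived bom site and the rop gene, which normally moderates copy number. An f1 origin and remnant fragments of a tetracycline resistance gene are also present as backbone carry-over.

The expression cassette consists of a T7 promoter followed by a lac operator and the T7 gene 10 ribosome binding site, with a T7 terminator downstream. A lacI gene with its own promoter supplies repressor, so expression is IPTG-inducible in strains that provide T7 RNA polymerase. The 861 bp insert encodes a portion of the Usutu virus NS2B cofactor fused to the NS3 protease domain through a linker that the protease cannot cleave, yielding a single-chain enzyme. The annotation tool matched this region to the Usutu polyprotein; its accompanying NS5 text is generic to that polyprotein entry and does not describe the insert. The protein carries an N-terminal His tag, Twin-Strep tag and TEV cleavage site for affinity purification and tag removal. These are not individually annotated but would fall in the gap between the RBS and the viral match. A His-tag fragment and a SET1 fragment annotated downstream of the insert appear to be backbone remnants, and the record does not indicate that they are translated. The stated purpose is production of recombinant protease for biochemical assays.
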