Addgene plasmid #228658: USUV strain Vienna 2001 NS2B-NS3 protease fusion with non cleavable linker
Purpose: Bacterial expression of the fusion of the NS2B-NS3 protease from Usutu virus for biochemical assay
Depositing lab: ASAP Discovery & Frank von Delft. Depositing organization: University of Oxford.
Backbone
  Vector backbone: pNIC-NHSTIIT-GG
  Backbone manufacturer: Centre for Medicines Discovery
  Vector type: Bacterial Expression
Growth in bacteria
  Bacterial resistance: Kanamycin, 50 μg/mL
  Growth temperature: 37°C
  Growth strain: DH5alpha
  Copy number: High Copy
Gene/Insert
  Gene/Insert name: Usutu virus portion of NS2B protease fused to NS3
  Species: Usutu virus
  Insert size (bp): 861
  GenBank ID: YP_164264.1
  Tag / fusion protein: His-Twin Strep-Tev (N terminal on insert)
  Cloning method: Golden Gate
Terms and licenses: Academic/Nonprofit Terms; Industry Terms: Not Available to Industry
Depositor comments: Fusion of USUV NS2B and NS3 proteases
How to cite: USUV strain Vienna 2001 NS2B-NS3 protease fusion with non cleavable linker was a gift from ASAP Discovery & Frank von Delft (Addgene plasmid # 228658 ; http://n2t.net/addgene:228658 ; RRID:Addgene_228658)
