>Addgene plasmid #228658 | USUV strain Vienna 2001 NS2B-NS3 protease fusion with non cleavable linker | depositor partial sequence | sequence record 449319 | Coding region for expression
ATGCACCATCATCATCATCATTCTTCTGGTGCGAGCTGGAGTCACCCACAATTCGAGAAAGGTGGTGGCT
CTGGTGGCGGTTCAGGCGGCTCCGCCTGGTCCCATCCACAGTTTGAAAAGGGTTCTGGTGTAGATCTGGG
TACCGAGAACCTGTACTTCCAATCCATGAGTACAGATCTGTGGTTGGAAAGAGCCGCAGATATCACTTGG
GAGACAGACGCCGCAATAACAGGAACTTCCCAACGTCTGGATGTCAAATTGGATGATGACGGTGATTTCC
ATTTAATTAACGATCCGGGGGTGCCGTGGGCAGGGGGCGGCGGCTCTGGAGGAGGTGGAGGCGTATTTTG
GGACACCCCAGCACCACGAACATATCCGAAGGGCGATACATCACCGGGCGTTTATCGCATCATGAGCCGG
TACATCCTGGGAACTTATCAGGCCGGCGTCGGGGTGATGTATGAAGGCGTTCTTCACACTTTATGGCATA
CAACACGAGGGGCTGCGATAAGAAGCGGCGAGGGCCGGCTTACACCTTACTGGGGGAGCGTAAAAGAAGA
TCGCATCACGTACGGGGGTCCGTGGAAGTTTGATCGTAAATGGAACGGTTTAGACGACGTGCAACTTATA
ATAGTTGCGCCGGGGAAAGCTGCGATAAACATACAGACGAAACCAGGCATTTTTAAGACTCCACAAGGTG
AGATTGGAGCAGTTAGCCTGGATTACCCTGAAGGAACTTCAGGATCTCCAATCTTAGATAAAAATGGAGA
CATTGTAGGACTCTATGGTAATGGAGTCATTTTAGGCAATGGTAGCTACGTTAGCGCAATTGTCCAGGGC
GAGCGTGAAGAGGAGTAATGA
